Addgene plasmid #62801: pBSII-flotillin1c
Purpose: enriched expression in dorsal neural tube
Depositing lab: Sally Moody. Depositing organization: George Washington University. Publication: Xenopus flotillin1, a novel gene highly expressed in the dorsal nervous system. Pandur PD, Dirksen ML, Moore KB, Moody SA. Dev Dyn. 2004 Dec;231(4):881-7. 10.1002/dvdy.20191 PubMed 15517583.
Backbone
  Vector backbone: pBSII-SK
  Backbone manufacturer: Stragene
  Backbone size w/o insert (bp): 3000
  Total vector size (bp): 4700
  Vector type: Bacterial Expression
Growth in bacteria
  Bacterial resistance: Ampicillin, 100 μg/mL
  Growth temperature: 37°C
  Growth strain: DH5alpha
  Copy number: Unknown
Gene/Insert
  Gene/Insert name: flotillin 1c (alt name: flot1c)
  Species: X. laevis (frog)
  Insert size (bp): 1700
  GenBank ID: AF545661
  Entrez Gene: flot1-b (a.k.a. flot1, flot1c, flotillin-1, flotillin1)
Terms and licenses: Academic/Nonprofit Terms; Industry Terms: Not Available to Industry
How to cite: pBSII-flotillin1c was a gift from Sally Moody (Addgene plasmid # 62801 ; http://n2t.net/addgene:62801 ; RRID:Addgene_62801)
