[The description below was written by a language model from this plasmid's Addgene catalogue record.]
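Description:
pBSII-flotillin1c is a cloning plasmid built on the pBluescript II SK backbone (about 3 kb) carrying an approximately 1.7 kb cDNA insert for Xenopus laevis flotillin 1c (flot1c, corresponding to the flot1-b gene entry), giving a total size of roughly 4.7 kb. It is propagated in standard E. coli cloning strains under ampicillin selection. The catalogue classifies it as a bacterial expression vector, although pBluescript-type phagemids are general-purpose cloning vectors. They normally provide a high-copy pUC-type origin, an f1 origin and a polylinker flanked by T3 and T7 phage promoters. No feature table accompanies this record, so none of these elements is confirmed for this construct, and the copy number is listed as unknown.

The stated purpose, "enriched expression in dorsal neural tube", describes the expression pattern of the gene in the frog embryo rather than a property of the vector. The associated study characterised Xenopus flotillin1 as a novel gene highly expressed in the dorsal nervous system. Flotillins are membrane-associated proteins linked to lipid raft microdomains. A cDNA clone in a pBluescript backbone is typically used as a template for in vitro transcription, for example to make antisense riboprobes for in situ hybridisation, or as a source of the coding sequence for subcloning. However, the record does not state the insert orientation, the cloning sites, which promoter would yield sense or antisense transcripts, or whether the insert contains the complete open reading frame. No tags, fusions or mutations are recorded.
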