>Addgene plasmid #62801 | pBSII-flotillin1c | depositor partial sequence | sequence record 103436 | insert
GGCACGAGGCAAAAGGGAGGGTGAGAAAATAGGAAATAAAGCTAAAATTGCGACATACTAATAGATTGAC
GGAGGAGCTGAGAGGAATTTACAAATAACAGTCAAGATGGTGTTTTATACGTGTGGCCCTAATGAAGCTA
TGGTGGTATCAGGTTTCTGCCGGAGTCCTCCAATAATGGTTGCTGGTGGCCGAGTATTTGTCCTTCCATG
TTTACAGCAGATACAGAGGATCTCCCTGAACACACTGACACTAAATGTTAAGAGTGAGAAAGTTTACACA
CGCCATGGAGTGCCCATATCTGTGACTGGTATTGCTCAGGTAAAGATCCAGGGGCAAAATAAGGAAATGC
TTGCAGCTGCATGCCAGATGTTTCTTGGTAAGACCGAGCATGAAGTGGCACAGATTTCTCTTGAAACCTT
GGAAGGACACCAGCGTGCCATCATGGCTCACATGACTGTTGAGGAAATCTACAAAGACAGAAAGAAATTT
TCCGAACAGGTTTTCAAAGTGGCTTCATCTGACCTTGTGAACATGGGGATCAGTGTGGTTAGTTATACAC
TGAAAGATATACATGATGACCAGGATTATCTAAACTCTCTTGGAAAGGCACGGACAGCTCAGGTGCAGAA
GGATGCTAGAATTGGAGAGGCTCTGGCTAAAAGAGATGCTGGCATCAAGGAAGCTCAGGCTATGCAGGAG
AAGATTTCGGCACAATATGTGAATGAAATAGAAATGGCAAAAGCTCAGAGAAACTTTGAGCTGAAAAAAG
CAGCATATGACATTGAAGTTAATACCAGGAAAGCAGAAAGTGATTTGGCTTATCAACTGCAGGTGGCAAA
AACCAAACAAAAGATTGAGGAGCAGAAGGTCCAGGTAGAAGTGGTTGAGAGGGCACAGCAAATTCTGCTT
CAGGATCAAGAAATCAACCGTAAGGAAAAGGAGCTGGAAGCCCAAATAAAGAAGCCAGCTGATGCAGAGC
GTTACCGACTGGAGAAGATGGCTGAGGCTGAGAGAATGAAACTCGTCACTGAGGCAGAGGCAGAAGCCGA
AGCTATCAGGGTAAAGGGGGAGGCCCGTGCTTATGCTATTGAAGTCAAAGCTCGAGCCGATGCAGAGCAA
ATGGCAAAGAAGGCTGAAGCTTTCCAAGATTATCAGGATGCAGCCATAGTGGATATGTTGCTGGAGAAGC
TGCCTGAGATTGCTGAGGAGATAAGCAAGCCATTGACACAGGTGAAGAAAATTAAGATGGTCTCCAGCGG
TGGAAGTGAGGTTGGAGCTGCCAAGATTACTGGTGAAGTGTTGGACATCCTCAATCGCCTTCCTGACACA
GTGGAGAGACTGACTGGCATTAATATCAATCAGGCTGGGCAGAAAAAACCAGGCCGTATGTCATAGTATT
CGAATCGGAAAATGATACAGTTCCTCTGTGCCTCTGTCTTTCAGCCCGTTGTTTTGATTTTGTTTACGAA
ACGGCAGTTTTATTTCCTGATTGTTTTGTTCTGAGTTTTGTTTTTAGTAAAGTCCATAAAAATGCACTGT
AATTATTTGTTTTATAAATTCATATGTAGATATTAAAACGGCTATTCTATAGTTTATACATTATTTTATC
TTATTAAAATGTCTATTCTATACCGTATACAGTTCGGTAATTTATCTCATAAGCCTTAAAACCAAATATT
TCCCTAATTACAATGCATGTGTAGCATGTCAATGCAAAAAGAAAAATCCTTTTGATGTTATCAAAACATG
ACTATGCCTGTATTTCTTTCCACTGAACACTGAGTCCATTGTACTTTTCCTTTTTAACAGACTAAGTATA
AAGATCACACTGTATGCTGAAGAAATATATGATATATAGGTAATAGAATATAGTGTGTTAAAAAAAATGG
TGTGCAGCTAGAGGCAGATTCTTTGAAGCAAATGCCAACTGGAGAGCTACATGTTGATCATGTAGATTAG
GTCTGTCTAACTGGTGCAGGCTGGAGATTTTGTTTTTAAAGGACCAGTAACAGCAACAAAAAAAAAAAAA
AAAAA
