>Addgene plasmid #62801 | pBSII-flotillin1c | addgene partial sequence | sequence record 107325 | M13pUC-Fwd 5'-CCCAGTCACGACGTTGTAAAACG-3'
GTAATACGACTCACTATAGGGCGAATTGGGTACCGGGCCCCCCCTCGAGTTTTTTTTTTTTTTTTTTGTT
GCTGTTACTGGTCCTTTAAAAACAAAATCTCCAGCCTGCACCAGTTAGACAGACCTAATCTACATGATCA
ACATGTAGCTCTCCAGTTGGCATTTGCTTCAAAGAATCTGCCTCTAGCTGCACACCATTTTTTTTAACAC
ACTATATTCTATTACCTATATATCATATATTTCTTCAGCATACAGTGTGATCTTTATACTTAGTCTGTTA
AAAAGGAAAAGTACAATGGACTCAGTGTTCAGTGGAAAGAAATACAGGCATAGTCATGTTTTGATAACAT
CAAAAGGATTTTTCTTTTTGCATTGACATGCTACACATGCATTGTAATTAGGGAAATATTTGGTTTTAAG
GCTTATGAGATAAATTACCGAACTGTATACGGTATAGAATAGACATTTTAATAAGATAAAATAATGTATA
AACTATAGAATAGCCGTTTTAATATCTACATATGAATTTATAAAACAAATAATTACAGTGCATTTTTATG
GACTTTACTAAAAACAAAACTCAGAACAAAACAATCAGGAAATAAAACTGCCGTTTCGTAAACAAAATCA
AAACAACGGGCTGAAAGACAGAGGCACAGAGGAACTGTATCATTTTCCGATTCGAATACTATGACATACG
GCCTGGTTTTTTCTGCCCAGCCTGATTGATATTAATGCCAGTCAGTCTCTCCACTGTGTCAGGAAGGCGA
TTGAGGATGTCCAACACTTCACCAGTAATCTTGGCAGCTCCAACCTCACTTCCACCGCTGGAGACCATCT
TAATTTTCTTCACCTGTGTCAATGGCTTGCTTATCTCCTCAGCAATCTCAGGCAGCTTCTCCAGCAACAT
ATCCACTATGGCTGCATCCTGATAATCTTGGAAAGCTTCAGCCTTCTTTGCCATTTGCTCTGCATCGGCT
CGAGCTTTGACTTCAATAGCATAAGCACGGGCCTCCCCCTTTACCCTGGA
