>Addgene plasmid #62801 | pBSII-flotillin1c | addgene partial sequence | sequence record 107694 | M13pUC-Rev 5'-AGCGGATAACAATTTCACACAGG-3'
ATTACGCCAAGCTCGAAATTAACCCTCACTAAAGGGAACAAAAGCTGGAGCTCCACCGCGGTGGCGGCCG
CTCTAGAACTAGTGGATCCCCCGGGCTGCAGGAATTCGGCACGAGGCAAAAGGGAGGGTGAGAAAATAGG
AAATAAAGCTAAAATTGCGACATACTAATAGATTGACGGAGGAGCTGAGAGGAATTTACAAATAACAGTC
AAGATGGTGTTTTATACGTGTGGCCCTAATGAAGCTATGGTGGTATCAGGTTTCTGCCGGAGTCCTCCAA
TAATGGTTGCTGGTGGCCGAGTATTTGTCCTTCCATGTTTACAGCAGATACAGAGGATCTCCCTGAACAC
ACTGACACTAAATGTTAAGAGTGAGAAAGTTTACACACGCCATGGAGTGCCCATATCTGTGACTGGTATT
GCTCAGGTAAAGATCCAGGGGCAAAATAAGGAAATGCTTGCAGCTGCATGCCAGATGTTTCTTGGTAAGA
CCGAGCATGAAGTGGCACAGATTTCTCTTGAAACCTTGGAAGGACACCAGCGTGCCATCATGGCTCACAT
GACTGTTGAGGAAATCTACAAAGACAGAAAGAAATTTTCCGAACAGGTTTTCAAAGTGGCTTCATCTGAC
CTTGTGAACATGGGGATCAGTGTGGTTAGTTATACACTGAAAGATATACATGATGACCAGGATTATCTAA
ACTCTCTTGGAAAGGCACGGACAGCTCAGGTGCAGAAGGATGCTAGAATTGGAGAGGCTCTGGCTAAAAG
AGATGCTGGCATCAAGGAAGCTCAGGCTATGCAGGAGAAGATTTCGGCACAATATGTGAATGAAATAGAA
ATGGCAAAAGCTCAGAGAAACTTTGAGCTGAAAAA
